Addgene plasmid #223818: pET50del_SynPspA
Purpose: Bacterial expression of SynPspA with N-terminal 6xHis-Tag and 3C cleavage site
Depositing lab: Carsten Sachse. Depositing organization: Forschungszentrum Juelich GmbH. Publication: Structural plasticity of bacterial ESCRT-III protein PspA in higher-order assemblies. Junglas B, Hudina E, Schonnenbeck P, Ritter I, Heddier A, Santiago-Schubel B, Huesgen PF, Schneider D, Sachse C. Nat Struct Mol Biol. 2025 Jan;32(1):23-34. doi: 10.1038/s41594-024-01359-7. Epub 2024 Aug 16. PubMed 39152237.
Backbone
  Vector backbone: pET50
  Vector type: Bacterial Expression
Growth in bacteria
  Bacterial resistance: Kanamycin, 50 μg/mL
  Growth temperature: 37°C
  Growth strain: DH5alpha
  Copy number: Low Copy
Gene/Insert
  Gene/Insert name: SynPspA (alt name: PspA)
  Species: Synechocystis sp. PCC6803
  Tag / fusion protein: 6xHis (N terminal on insert)
Terms and licenses: Academic/Nonprofit Terms; Industry Terms: Not Available to Industry
How to cite: pET50del_SynPspA was a gift from Carsten Sachse (Addgene plasmid # 223818 ; http://n2t.net/addgene:223818 ; RRID:Addgene_223818)
