[The description below was written by a language model from this plasmid's Addgene catalogue record and pLannotate feature annotations shown in this document.]
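Description:
pET50del_SynPspA is a bacterial expression plasmid built on a pET50 backbone for producing PspA from the cyanobacterium Synechocystis sp. PCC6803 in E. coli. It carries a kanamycin resistance gene (aminoglycoside phosphotransferase) for selection and replicates from a ColE1/pBR322-type origin accompanied by the rop gene and the bom region. This is consistent with the low copy number recorded in the catalogue. An f1 phage origin is also present, along with short non-functional remnants of a tetracycline resistance gene and an AmpR promoter fragment carried over from the vector lineage.

Expression follows the standard pET design. A T7 promoter with an adjacent lac operator and the efficient T7 gene 10 ribosome binding site drives the open reading frame, and a T7 terminator closes the transcription unit. A plasmid-borne lacI gene under its own promoter supplies repressor, so transcription stays low until IPTG is added in a host that provides T7 RNA polymerase. According to the record, the protein carries an N-terminal 6xHis tag followed by a human rhinovirus 3C (PreScission) protease site, which allows affinity purification and then removal of the tag.

The feature table annotates the 3C site but not the His tag or the PspA coding sequence itself, which presumably occupies the unannotated region downstream of the cleavage site. An S-Tag and a fragment of a SET solubility tag are detected between the insert region and the terminator, but the record does not say whether these are translated as part of the product. The "del" in the name suggests a deletion from the parental pET50, though the record does not define it. The associated work concerns the structure of PspA, a bacterial ESCRT-III protein, in higher-order assemblies.
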