Features (pLannotate 1.2.2; 19 found; start..end, strand, type, name):
    673..696     -  CDS            HRV 3C site: recognition and cleavage site for human rhinovirus 3C and PreScission proteases
    749..771     -  RBS            RBS: efficient ribosome binding site from bacteriophage T7 gene 10 (Olins and Rangwala, 1989)
    786..810     -  protein_bind   lac operator: The lac repressor binds to the lac operator to inhibit transcription in E. coli. This inhibition can be relieved by adding lactose or isopropyl-β-D-thiogalactopyranoside (IPTG). lac repressor encoded by lacI
    811..829     -  promoter       T7 promoter: promoter for bacteriophage T7 RNA polymerase
    855..1134    +  CDS            TcR (fragment): tetracycline efflux protein; tet; confers resistance to tetracycline
   1142..1219    +  promoter       lacI promoter: lacI
   1220..2302    +  CDS            lacI: lac repressor; lacI; The lac repressor binds to the lac operator to inhibit transcription in E. coli. This inhibition can be relieved by adding lactose or isopropyl-β-D-thiogalactopyranoside (IPTG).
   2315..2336    +  protein_bind   CAP binding site: CAP binding activates transcription in the presence of cAMP. E. coli catabolite activator protein
   2351..2415    +  CDS            TcR (fragment): tetracycline efflux protein; tet; confers resistance to tetracycline
   2477..2857    -  CDS            YPB1_ECOLX: Protein predicted: Swiss-Prot protein existence level 4. From Escherichia coli.
   2874..3065    +  CDS            rop: Rop protein, which maintains plasmids at low copy number; rop
   3167..3306    +  misc_feature   bom: basis of mobility region from pBR322
   3492..4080    -  rep_origin     ori: high-copy-number ColE1/pMB1/pBR322/pUC origin of replication
   4202..5017    +  CDS            KanR: aminoglycoside phosphotransferase; aph(3')-Ia; confers resistance to kanamycin in bacteria or G418 (Geneticin®) in eukaryotes
   5026..5083    -  promoter       AmpR promoter (fragment): bla
   5136..5564    -  rep_origin     f1 ori (sequence partly withheld): f1 bacteriophage origin of replication; arrow indicates direction of (+) strand synthesis
   5601..5648    -  terminator     T7 terminator: transcription terminator for bacteriophage T7 RNA polymerase
   5656..5699    -  CDS            SET1 (fragment): solubility-enhancement tag derived from T7 phage gene 10B
   5743..5787    -  CDS            S-Tag: affinity and epitope tag derived from pancreatic ribonuclease A
>Addgene plasmid #223818 | pET50del_SynPspA | addgene full sequence | sequence record 448072 | Addgene NGS Result
TTACGAGCTTGGCGGCGGTAAGCTACGGCGCGCTTTCATGGCAGCCAGGGTTGCTTCCACAGCTTGTTGC
TCTTCCCACTGCTCGAATTTTTTGTCCAGCGGGGACGGAGGCGGATTCAACAGTTCACGTTCGGCCTCTA
ACTCCAGGATTTTGGTTTCAATCCGTTCGAACAGAGAGCTTGCGCTCGCGTTGTCCAGGTTACCCGCGAT
CTCCTCGATCTTCTGCGCAGCAATTGCTGACTTCAGGCGGGCCAGATAAAGGTTCTTCTGGCTCTTAAGC
TCCAGGTATTTACGCTCCAGCTTTTGCAGCTGGCCTCTAACCTGCTCGACCAATGCACGTTGTTCACCCA
GAGATTTGCCGAGCGCTTCGGTGTGGGACTGATAGCTCTGACGCTGACCCAGCGCTTCACGAGCTAGTTG
CTCATTACCACGGTCCAACGCCGCCTGCGCCTTTTCGTACCAACGTTGGGCAATCAGCTGTTGCGCATCA
CGTTGGCGCTCAGTGCTTTTAAACGTCGCAATGGTCTGCGCCAGTGCGCGACGCAGCTCGATCAGCTCCA
ATTCCATTTCGCCCAGCAGGCGCTCCAACAGATCTTCCGGAGCTTCTTGCTGCTGCTGCCAATGGGTCAA
TTGGGACTTCAATACTCTTCCAACCCTATTAAATAGTTCCATGGGTCCCTGAAAGAGGACTTCAAGAGCC
GCGGAACTAGAATGGTGATGGTGGTGATGGCTGCTGCCCATATGTATATCTCCTTCTTAAAGTTAAACAA
AATTATTTCTAGAGGGGAATTGTTATCCGCTCACAATTCCCCTATAGTGAGTCGTATTAATTTCGCGGGA
TCGAGATCGATCTCGATCCTCTACGCCGGACGCATCGTGGCCGGCATCACCGGCGCCACAGGTGCGGTTG
CTGGCGCCTATATCGCCGACATCACCGATGGGGAAGATCGGGCTCGCCACTTCGGGCTCATGAGCGCTTG
TTTCGGCGTGGGTATGGTGGCAGGCCCCGTGGCCGGGGGACTGTTGGGCGCCATCTCCTTGCATGCACCA
TTCCTTGCGGCGGCGGTGCTCAACGGCCTCAACCTACTACTGGGCTGCTTCCTAATGCAGGAGTCGCATA
AGGGAGAGCGTCGAGATCCCGGACACCATCGAATGGCGCAAAACCTTTCGCGGTATGGCATGATAGCGCC
CGGAAGAGAGTCAATTCAGGGTGGTGAATGTGAAACCAGTAACGTTATACGATGTCGCAGAGTATGCCGG
TGTCTCTTATCAGACCGTTTCCCGCGTGGTAAACCAGGCCAGCCACGTTTCTGCGAAAACGCGGGAAAAA
GTGGAAGCGGCGATGGCGGAGCTGAATTACATTCCCAACCGCGTGGCACAACAACTGGCGGGCAAACAGT
CGTTGCTGATTGGCGTTACCACCTCCAGTCTGGCCCTGCACGCGCCGTCGCAAATTGTCGCGGCGATTAA
ATCTCGCGCCGATCAACTGGGTGCCAGCGTGGTGGTGTCGATGGTAGAACGAAGCGGCGTCGAAGCCTGT
AAAGCGGCGGTGCACAATCTTCTCGCGCAACGCGTCAGTGGGCTGATCATTAACTATCCGCTGGATGACC
AGGATGCCATTGCTGTGGAAGCTGCCTGCACTAATGTTCCGGCGTTATTTCTTGATGTCTCTGACCAGAC
ACCCATCAACAGTATTATTTTCTCCCATGAAGACGGTACGCGACTGGGCGTGGAGCATCTGGTCGCATTG
GGTCACCAGCAAATCGCGCTGTTAGCGGGCCCATTAAGTTCTGTCTCGGCGCGTCTGCGTCTGGCTGGCT
GGCATAAATATCTCACTCGCAATCAAATTCAGCCGATAGCGGAACGGGAAGGCGACTGGAGTGCCATGTC
CGGTTTTCAACAAACCATGCAAATGCTGAATGAGGGCATCGTTCCCACTGCGATGCTGGTTGCCAACGAT
CAGATGGCGCTGGGCGCAATGCGCGCCATTACCGAGTCCGGGCTGCGCGTTGGTGCGGACATCTCGGTAG
TGGGATACGACGATACCGAAGACAGCTCATGTTATATCCCGCCGTTAACCACCATCAAACAGGATTTTCG
CCTGCTGGGGCAAACCAGCGTGGACCGCTTGCTGCAACTCTCTCAGGGCCAGGCGGTGAAGGGCAATCAG
CTGTTGCCCGTCTCACTGGTGAAAAGAAAAACCACCCTGGCGCCCAATACGCAAACCGCCTCTCCCCGCG
CGTTGGCCGATTCATTAATGCAGCTGGCACGACAGGTTTCCCGACTGGAAAGCGGGCAGTGAGCGCAACG
CAATTAATGTAAGTTAGCTCACTCATTAGGCACCGGGATCTCGACCGATGCCCTTGAGAGCCTTCAACCC
AGTCAGCTCCTTCCGGTGGGCGCGGGGCATGACTAGCATGATCGTGCTCCTGTCGTTGAGGACCCGGCTA
GGCTGGCGGGGTTGCCTTACTGGTTAGCAGAATGAATCACCGATACGCGAGCGAACGTGAAGCGACTGCT
GCTGCAAAACGTCTGCGACCTGAGCAACAACATGAATGGTCTTCGGTTTCCGTGTTTCGTAAAGTCTGGA
AACGCGGAAGTCAGCGCCCTGCACCATTATGTTCCGGATCTGCATCGCAGGATGCTGCTGGCTACCCTGT
GGAACACCTACATCTGTATTAACGAAGCGCTGGCATTGACCCTGAGTGATTTTTCTCTGGTCCCGCCGCA
TCCATACCGCCAGTTGTTTACCCTCACAACGTTCCAGTAACCGGGCATGTTCATCATCAGTAACCCGTAT
CGTGAGCATCCTCTCTCGTTTCATCGGTATCATTACCCCCATGAACAGAAATCCCCCTTACACGGAGGCA
TCAGTGACCAAACAGGAAAAAACCGCCCTTAACATGGCCCGCTTTATCAGAAGCCAGACATTAACGCTTC
TGGAGAAACTCAACGAGCTGGACGCGGATGAACAGGCAGACATCTGTGAATCGCTTCACGACCACGCTGA
TGAGCTTTACCGCAGCTGCCTCGCGCGTTTCGGTGATGACGGTGAAAACCTCTGACACATGCAGCTCCCG
GAGACGGTCACAGCTTGTCTGTAAGCGGATGCCGGGAGCAGACAAGCCCGTCAGGGCGCGTCAGCGGGTG
TTGGCGGGTGTCGGGGCGCAGCCATGACCCAGTCACGTAGCGATAGCGGAGTGTATACTGGCTTAACTAT
GCGGCATCAGAGCAGATTGTACTGAGAGTGCACCATTGCGGTGTGAAATACCGCACAGATGCGTAAGGAG
AAAATACCGCATCAGGCGCTCTTCCGCTTCCTCGCTCACTGACTCGCTGCGCTCGGTCGTTCGGCTGCGG
CGAGCGGTATCAGCTCACTCAAAGGCGGTAATACGGTTATCCACAGAATCAGGGGATAACGCAGGAAAGA
ACATGTGAGCAAAAGGCCAGCAAAAGGCCAGGAACCGTAAAAAGGCCGCGTTGCTGGCGTTTTTCCATAG
GCTCCGCCCCCCTGACGAGCATCACAAAAATCGACGCTCAAGTCAGAGGTGGCGAAACCCGACAGGACTA
TAAAGATACCAGGCGTTTCCCCCTGGAAGCTCCCTCGTGCGCTCTCCTGTTCCGACCCTGCCGCTTACCG
GATACCTGTCCGCCTTTCTCCCTTCGGGAAGCGTGGCGCTTTCTCATAGCTCACGCTGTAGGTATCTCAG
TTCGGTGTAGGTCGTTCGCTCCAAGCTGGGCTGTGTGCACGAACCCCCCGTTCAGCCCGACCGCTGCGCC
TTATCCGGTAACTATCGTCTTGAGTCCAACCCGGTAAGACACGACTTATCGCCACTGGCAGCAGCCACTG
GTAACAGGATTAGCAGAGCGAGGTATGTAGGCGGTGCTACAGAGTTCTTGAAGTGGTGGCCTAACTACGG
CTACACTAGAAGGACAGTATTTGGTATCTGCGCTCTGCTGAAGCCAGTTACCTTCGGAAAAAGAGTTGGT
AGCTCTTGATCCGGCAAACAAACCACCGCTGGTAGCGGTGGTTTTTTTGTTTGCAAGCAGCAGATTACGC
GCAGAAAAAAAGGATCTCAAGAAGATCCTTTGATCTTTTCTACGGGGTCTGACGCTCAGTGGAACGAAAA
CTCACGTTAAGGGATTTTGGTCATGAACAATAAAACTGTCTGCTTACATAAACAGTAATACAAGGGGTGT
TATGAGCCATATTCAACGGGAAACGTCTTGCTCTAGGCCGCGATTAAATTCCAACATGGATGCTGATTTA
TATGGGTATAAATGGGCTCGCGATAATGTCGGGCAATCAGGTGCGACAATCTATCGATTGTATGGGAAGC
CCGATGCGCCAGAGTTGTTTCTGAAACATGGCAAAGGTAGCGTTGCCAATGATGTTACAGATGAGATGGT
CAGACTAAACTGGCTGACGGAATTTATGCCTCTTCCGACCATCAAGCATTTTATCCGTACTCCTGATGAT
GCATGGTTACTCACCACTGCGATCCCCGGCAAAACAGCATTCCAGGTATTAGAAGAATATCCTGATTCAG
GTGAAAATATTGTTGATGCGCTGGCAGTGTTCCTGCGCCGGTTGCATTCGATTCCTGTTTGTAATTGTCC
TTTTAACAGTGATCGCGTATTTCGTCTCGCTCAGGCGCAATCACGAATGAATAACGGTTTGGTTGATGCG
AGTGATTTTGATGACGAGCGTAATGGCTGGCCTGTTGAACAAGTCTGGAAAGAAATGCATAAACTTTTGC
CATTCTCACCGGATTCAGTCGTCACTCATGGTGATTTCTCACTTGATAACCTTATTTTTGACGAGGGGAA
ATTAATAGGTTGTATTGATGTTGGACGAGTCGGAATCGCAGACCGATACCAGGATCTTGCCATCCTATGG
AACTGCCTCGGTGAGTTTTCTCCTTCATTACAGAAACGGCTTTTTCAAAAATATGGTATTGATAATCCTG
ATATGAATAAATTGCAGTTTCATTTGATGCTCGATGAGTTTTTCTAAGAATTAATTCATGAGCGGATACA
TATTTGAATGTATTTAGAAAAATAAACAAATAGGGGTTCCGCGCACATTTCCCCGAAAAGTGCCACCTAA
ATTGTAAGCGTTAATATTTTGTTAAAATTCGCGTTAAATTTTTGTTAAATCAGCTCATTTTTTAACCAAT
AGGCCGAAATCGGCAAAATCCCTTATAAATCAAAAGAATAGACCGAGATAGGGT
[37 nt withheld, positions 5235-5271]
AAAGAACGTGGACTCCAACGTCAAAGG
[49 nt withheld, positions 5299-5347]
T
[91 nt withheld, positions 5349-5439]
G
[124 nt withheld, positions 5441-5564]
CCCATTCGCCAATCCGGATATAGTTCCTCCTTTCAGCAAAAAACCCCTCAAGACCCGTTTAGAGGCCCCA
AGGGGTTATGCTAGTTATTGCTCAGCGGTGGCAGCAGCCAACTCAGCTTCCTTTCGGGCTTTGTTTAGCA
GCCTAGGTTAATTAAGCCTCGAGAGCAGCAGAAGTAGAGCTGTCCATGTGCTGGCGTTCGAATTTAGCAG
CAGCGGTTTCTTTACTACCGCGTGGCACCAGAGCGAGCTCTGCGGCCGCAAGCTTGTCGACGGACGTCGG
GCGCGCCAAGGCCTGTACAGAATTCGGATCC
